>Addgene plasmid #216841 | p35S-FHA-SpAGO4a_gDNA | addgene full sequence | sequence record 430457 | Addgene NGS Result
CAAAGTACTTTAAAGTACTTTAAAGTACTTTAAAGTACTTTGATCCCGAGGGGAACCCTGTGGTTGGCAT
GCACATACAAATGGACGAACGGATAAACCTTTTCACGCCCTTTTAAATATCCGATTATTCTAATAAACGC
TCTTTTCTCTTAGGTTTACCCGCCAATATATCCTGTCAAACACTGATAGTTTAAACTGAAGGCGGGAAAC
GACAATCTGATCCAAGCTCAAGCTAAGCTTGGCTCCAACTTTGTATAGAAAAGTTGTCATTTAGGTGACA
CTATAGAATACTCAAGCTATGCATCCAACGCGTTGGGAGCTCTCCCATATGGTCGACTAGAGCCAAGCTG
ATCTCCTTTGCCCCGGAGATCACCATGGACGACTTTCTCTATCTCTACGATCTAGGAAGAAAGTTCGACG
GAGAAGGTGACGATACCATGTTCACCACCGATAATGAGAAGATTAGCCTCTTCAATTTCAGAAAGAATGC
TGACCCACAGATGGTTAGAGAGGCCTACGCGGCAGGTCTCATCAAGACGATCTACCCGAGTAATAATCTC
CAGGAGATCAAATACCTTCCCAAGAAGGTTAAAGATGCAGTCAAAAGATTCAGGACTAACTGCATCAAGA
ACACAGAGAAAGATATATTTCTCAAGATCAGAAGTACTATTCCAGTATGGACGATTCAAGGCTTGCTTCA
TAAACCAAGGCAAGTAATAGAGATTGGAGTCTCTAAGAAAGTAGTTCCTACTGAATCAAAGGCCATGGAG
TCAAAAATTCAGATCGAGGATCTAACAGAACTCGCCGTGAAGACTGGCGAACAGTTCATACAGAGTCTTT
TACGACTCAATGACAAGAAGAAAATCTTCGTCAACATGGTGGAGCACGACACTCTCGTCTACTCCAAGAA
TATCAAAGATACAGTCTCAGAAGACCAAAGGGCTATTGAGACTTTTCAACAAAGGGTAATATCGGGAAAC
CTCCTCGGATTCCATTGCCCAGCTATCTGTCACTTCATCAAAAGGACAGTAGAAAAGGAAGGTGGCACCT
ACAAATGCCATCATTGCGATAAAGGAAAGGCTATCGTTCAAGATGCCCCTGCCGACAGTGGTCCCAAAGA
TGGACCCCCACCCACGAGGAGCATCGTGGAAAAAGAAGACGTTCCAACCACGTCTTCAAAGCAAGTGGAT
TGATGTGATATCTCCACTGACGTAAGGGATGACGCACAATCCCACTATCCTTCGCAAGACCCTTCCTCTA
TATAAGGAAGTTCATTTCATTTGGAGAGGACTCCGGTATTTTTACAACAATTACCACAACAAAACAAACA
ACAAACAACATTACAATTTACTATTCTAGTCGACCTGCAGGCGGCCGCACTAGTGATATCAGCAAGTTTG
TACAAAAAAGCAGGCTTCATGGATTACAAGGATGACGATGACAAGGGAGGTGGCGGATCCTACCCATACG
ATGTTCCAGATTACGCTGGAGGCGGTCCCATGAAAAGACCAGGAACGGGAAAGAATGGACGGACCCTTTC
ATTGCTCACCAATCATTTCAGAGTTGATATGCGTAACGTTGATGATGGACATTTCTACCACTACAGTGTA
CGTTTCCTTATGCTCTTACTCTGACGTGCGAAACATATATTTTTTTTCCGTACATGATTTATTCTGTGAT
GGTGTCTCTGCTGAAAATAGGTGTTGCTCAAGTATGATGATGATCGCCCTGTGGAGGGGAAGGGAATTGG
ACGAAGGGTAATTGATAAGTTGCACGAGATATATGATGCTGAACTTGGTGGCAAGGATTTTGCCTATGAT
GGTGAGAAAAGCTTGTTCACCATTGGCTCTCTGCCCCAGGTGAACAATAATTTTACTGTAGTCCTGGAGG
ATGTTTCATCAAATAGGTATTTCCTAGCATACTATGTGTTTTGTAATTTCTCTCTATTCGATGTCAAGTT
TATTTTTCATTTTGATCCTGGAATTCCTATATTAAACTCAGAACTGGGGAAGTTTCGAACGGAAGCTCTG
GTGGAAATGATAGCCTGGAGGATAGTGAAAGAAAGAGGAGGCGACGGCCCTATCAAATGAAGACTTTTAA
GGTTGAGCTGAGCTTCTCTGCAAAGGTTGCGATCCAGTCCATTGCAAATGCTCTTCGAGGACACGAAAAT
GAGAATTCTCAGGAAGCACTCAGGGTGCTTGATATCATACTAAGGCAGCATGCCGCGAAGCAGTAAGCTG
CCATGAGTTTTATAATTTTTTTCCCTTGGTCTTCAATATTTTCCATATTTCACTGTCAATTCTCCTATTT
GTAGGGGGTGCCTGCTTGTTCGGCAATCATTTTTTCATAATGATCCTAAGAATTATGTCGAATTGGGAGG
AGGAGTTTCAGGATGCAGGGGTTTTCATTCGAGCTTTCGGACAACCCAGGGTGGTCTGTCCCTGAACATG
GGTATGCTTGTAGAAACTTCCGAATTTTCGGCCACCTGTGTCATTACTCTGTTCCAGTTACACTTCTTTC
TCTATCTGTTTCCTGGATGCCTAAAATATTGCTCGTTTTATCTCAATTTCATTTCAAGATATGGTTAATG
CTTGTTCTACAGATGTCTCAACTACAATGGTTGTGAAGCCGGGTCCAGTCATAGATTTTCTCATGGCAAA
CCAAAAGGCTCGTAACGCTCGAGAAATTGACTGGCTGAAGGTGATCTGGAATTTTGTTAAGTTGTCTCTG
GGTGTCATTTTGAACTTCTCTCTCAACCTTTTAACCGAATTTTCTTTTTTTTAATAGGCCAAACGCCAGC
TGAAAAATCTTAGGGTAAAAATTACTTCCACAAACTTGGAGTTTAAAGTTGCGGGATTGAGCGATCAGCC
ATGTAACCAACTCAAGTAAGTTACAGTTTTGTGAAAGACAGATTATTTCTTCAGCTAACTGATTGCAACA
CTTTTCTAATTTTTTTGAAATGGGTAGGTTTTCACTGAAACAGAAGAATCGTGGAAATGGGAGTGGTGAT
TGTGATGTCGAAGCCGTTGATATAACAGTGTATGAATATTTTGTCAACCACCGTAACATAAAGTTGACAA
AGTCTGCTGATCTGCCTTGTGTTAATGTTGGGAAATCAAAACGTCCCACATATTATCCATTGGAGGTTTG
GAGATGCTCTTGTCATTTAAACTTCATAACTGTACCTTTTTATGTGCCTTTTGGATGAATTTATCCTACT
TGTCCAGCTATGTTCTCTTGTGTCGCTGCAACGTTATACAAAGGCACTGTCGACATTCCAACGATCCTCA
CTTGTGGAGAAATCTCGGCAGAATCCCCAAGAGAGGATGAGAGTTTTAAAAGATGTAGGTGCATGCTGTT
CATGAATGAGATGCATGTGACAGGCTAGATAATGTTCTAACCGTCATTCGATTCTTTTTGTCAGTCATTG
AAGATGAGTCGCTATGATGCTGATAGGATGCTGAATGCATGCGGCATTTCTATTTGTCCGGAATTTATGC
AGGTTGAAGGTCGAGTATTACAAACACCGAAGGTTTTTCCTAAACTATTTTTTCATGTTATCAGGTCTTT
CTATTAGCACTAATTAACTGTGTAACTCAAATTCTTCTGCTTGTACTGTAGCTTAGAGTAGGTAATGGTG
AAGACTTTATACCACGCAATGGGCGGTGGAATTTCAACGACAAGGTATCTATTTAAATGCTTAATCATTC
TACGAATTTTTACCTGATGGCAACTTCTCTTTCAGACATTTGCAGAACCCACAGCCATCGACAAATGGGC
TGTCGTCAATTTTTCTGTTCGCTGTGATGTAGGCCATTTTATTCGGGAAATGAAAAAATGTGGGCAGATG
AAAGGAATCGTATGTTCCTTTTTCATAATAATTTCTCTTTTTTTTATCACTGGCTACTACGATCTATATC
ACTGAAGGGATGGGAATGTTTGTAATTTTTTTTTGTAGAATATTGCGCATCCATTTGATGTGTTTGAGGA
GGATGCTTCATTTAGGCGAGCTCCTCCAAATGTTAGGGTGGACGAAATGTTTGAGAAAATGAGGAAAAAG
CTTCCTGGGATTCCTCGCTTTCTTCTGTGTATTCTTCCAGTGAGGAAGAATTCTGATCTCTATGGTGTTT
AGCAGCTCCTTTTCCATTTTTTTTTTCGTTGTTTCCCTTCTTTTTAGTTCCTCATGCATGCATGTGATCT
TACCTTTTGTTGTTCGTCAGGTCCATGGAAGCGCAAGAACCTTACCGAATTTGGTATTGTTACCCAGTGT
ATCGGTCCCCCCACTAAAATCAGTGATCAGTATTTTACAAATCTTCTTATGAAGATCAACAGCAAAGTGA
GCTCGGAGATTATCTTTAGCATGTTTTTAATGTTCCTCTCTAGAACAAAACTGTCTTATCTAATCACTGC
TGGCTGTTTTTCTTCTCGTAGTTGGGGGGCATCAATTCTTTGTTACAGGTGGAGCTTCCGCATTCAAGCA
CTCTTGTTCCCAAGGTTTCGACCATCATCCTTGGGATGGACGTTTCACATGGTCCACCTGGCCAATCTGA
TATCCCATCAGTTGCCGCAGTAAGATATCAGATGGTCTCTTCTAAATTTTATCAATTATGAGGATGCTAG
ATAACCAACATGGTACATGATCACTGGAAACAACTATTCTTCTTGAAATAGAAACTTCGGAATAAATTGG
TTCCATTCCATGCAAACTCTTCGTTCTCGTCCCTCTGAAAATTGCCCAATATATGGGGCCCAGAATGTTT
TGTATCGACTGTCTATTTGTGTCGTTTGCATTATAACATGTGTGGAAGTATGTATAGTAATAATATGCCA
CTAACAAGTTCCTGACAACATACTTTGTTTCTCTCTGTAAGTTCCATTTAATATCTCTGTGAAGCCGGAT
TTGTTGGTATGTTTCTTCCGTTCTTACTCTCTACCTCTCTTTACCTGCCATAGGTTGTCGGTTCGCGGCA
GTGGCCTTCAATATCTCGTTACAGAGCGGAAGTGCGCACTCAGTCCCCCAAGGTTGAGATGATAGATTCT
TTATTTAAGCCTGAACCAGATAATCATGATTCGGGCATAATTCGGTATGCTGTTTCTTATTTTTCCCATG
TTTATATCATTGGTCTATATTTGTCCTGCCCGCTGCTTTTGCGTATTTTTTCTGTTCTTCATAATTTTTT
GTATCTGGATAATTTCAGGGAACTCTTGGTGGACTTTTATGCCACTTCTCAGCAAACGAAACCTGATCGG
GTGATAATTTTTCGGTATATATTCGCGCTACTGGTTTCGTCCATGAGATTTTTTCTACACTTTTGGAGTT
ATTTTGGTTTATATGCACGCGCACTATCTGTTCTGTCGAAATTAATTCGATTACTGGGGTCTGAGGTACT
CATATCCTTGGGGCATTTCTTGAAATATTTGCCAAATGTAGGAATAAGTGACGATCGTCTGGACTCTGAC
TACCGATTAATCTCCACAACTTCGCTTGATTCTCAAAAGTTAGTTGCCGCTTCATCTTATGAATAGGGGG
GGACCTTGGTATTTTTTATTGTTCCTAGGGATGGCGTGAGCGAATCGCAGTTCAACCAGGTGCTGAACAT
TGAGCTGGATCAAATCATCCAGGTGCTTCTTCTCCATCCTGCCACACTCTCGATCGTATTAATACGAGCA
GATAATCGTAATTCTGAGGAGGGGGCTTGGATCGTGTCTCCCTTAATTCTCTCAGGCCTGCAAGCTCCTC
GACGACACGTGGCATCCGAGGTTCACTGTGATTGTAGCCCAGAAGAACCATCACACCAAGTTCTTTCAGG
CCAATTCCGCGCATAATGTTCCTGCCGGTCGGCCCCTGAACCAGACCCCGAGGTCCGTTGACTTTCCTTA
AAGAGAAAACTGTTCGTTGTTTTCTGACGGTGTTCTTCCCTGATGACAGGTACGGTGGTCGACACCAGAG
TGTGCCATCCACGAAACTTTGACTTTTACATGTGCTCGCATGCCGGGATGATCGTGAGCTGACCTTCAGA
AAGTCTCATTTCCTCTAATGGGGGAGATAATCGCCACCACTGTGCTAACAAGAGTTCCCTGGATTTCTGA
AACAGGGTACGACCCGCCCGACTCACTATCATGTGCTGTATGATGAGATTGGCTTCTCAGCGGACGAACT
CCAAGAACTCGTTCATTCTCTCTCCTATGTGTAAGGAACCTGTTCTTCCGTACTCATCCGCGTCGCCACA
AGTGAACTCAAAAGATCTGTTACCTTTCTTTCAGGTACCAACGGAGCACGACCGCCGTTTCCCTGGGTAA
GCAATTCTCTCTCTATCTCTCTCTCTCTGTCGCAATATTTATACCTAAATATTTGTTTTTTTTCTCATAA
GATATTCATTTGAACTTATTCAAGTTTAGTTCTTCATGCATCATATTTATCCGATTATTATGTGAAAATG
GTACAATTACGAACAGTGTTACAATTCAGATGTGTGGAGGGGTGGGGATTCTGACGTGGCGGCTCTCTCT
GTTCATCACCTTTTTTCCAGTTGCTCCAATATGCTATGCCCACTTGGCGGCGGCCCAGGTGGGACAATTC
ATCAAGTTCGAGGAGTCCTCGGAGACCTCATCCGGCCGCGGCGGCGTGACCTCCGCCGGCAGCGTCCCCG
TGGTGGCGCTGCCGAGGCTTCACCCCCAGGTGAGCAGCTCCATGTTCTTCTGCTGACTAGATACCCAGCT
TTCTTGTACAAAGTGGTGATATCCCGCGGCCATGGCGGCCGGGAGCATGCGACGTCGATCTAACTGACTA
GCCGCGGCCATGCTAGAGTCCGCAAAAATCACCAGTCTCTCTCTACAAATCTATCTCTCTCTATTTTTCT
CCAGAATAATGTGTGAGTAGTTCCCAGATAAGGGAATTAGGGTTCTTATAGGGTTTCGCTCATGTGTTGA
GCATATAAGAAACCCTTAGTATGTATTTGTATTTGTAAAATACTTCTATCAATAAAATTTCTAATCCCTA
AAACCAAAATCCAGTGACCTCCCGGGTACCGCGAATTATCGATCATGAGCGGAGAATTAAGGGAGTCACG
TTATGACCCCCGCCGATGACGCGGGACAAGCCGTTTTACGTTTGGAACTGACAGAACCGCAACGTTGAAG
GAGCCACTGAGCCGCGGGTTTCTGGAGTTTAATGAGCTAAGCACATACGTCAGAAACCATTATTGCGCGT
TCAAAAGTCGCCTAAGGTCACTATCAGCTAGCAAATATTTCTTGTCAAAAATGCTCCACTGACGTTCCAT
AAATTCCCCTCGGTATCCAATTAGAGTCTCATATTCACTCTCAACTCGATCGAGGGGATCTACCATGAGC
CCAGAACGACGCCCGGCCGACATCCGCCGTGCCACCGAGGCGGACATGCCGGCGGTCTGCACCATCGTCA
ACCACTACATCGAGACAAGCACGGTCAACTTCCGTACCGAGCCGCAGGAACCGCAGGAGTGGACGGACGA
CCTCGTCCGTCTGCGGGAGCGCTATCCCTGGCTCGTCGCCGAGGTGGACGGCGAGGTCGCCGGCATCGCC
TACGCGGGTCCCTGGAAGGCACGCAACGCCTACGACTGGACGGCCGAGTCGACCGTGTACGTCTCCCCCC
GCCACCAGCGGACGGGACTGGGCTCCACGCTCTACACCCACCTGCTGAAGTCCCTGGAGGCACAGGGCTT
CAAGAGCGTGGTCGCTGTCATCGGGCTGCCCAACGACCCGAGCGTGCGCATGCACGAGGCGCTCGGATAT
GCCCCCCGCGGCATGCTGCGGGCGGCCGGCTTCAAGCACGGGAACTGGCATGACGTGGGTTTCTGGCAGC
TGGACTTCAGCCTGCCGGTGCCGCCCCGTCCGGTCCTGCCCGTCACCGAAATCTGATGACCCCTAGAGTC
AAGCAGATCGTTCAAACATTTGGCAATAAAGTTTCTTAAGATTGAATCCTGTTGCCGGTCTTGCGATGAT
TATCATATAATTTCTGTTGAATTACGTTAAGCATGTAATAATTAACATGTAATGCATGACGTTATTTATG
AGATGGGTTTTTATGATTAGAGTCCCGCAATTATACATTTAATACGCGATAGAAAACAAAATATAGCGCG
CAAACTAGGATAAATTATCGCGCGCGGTGTCATCTATGTTACTAGATCGACCGGCATGCAAGCTGATAAT
TCAATTCGGCGTTAATTCAGTACATTAAAAACGTCCGCAATGTGTTATTAAGTTGTCTAAGCGTCAATTT
GTTTACACCACAATATATCCTGCCACCAGCCAGCCAACAGCTCCCCGACCGGCAGCTCGGCACAAAATCA
CCACTCGATACAGGCAGCCCATCAGTCCGGGACGGCGTCAGCGGGAGAGCCGTTGTAAGGCGGCAGACTT
TGCTCATGTTACCGATGCTATTCGGAAGAACGGCAACTAAGCTGCCGGGTTTGAAACACGGATGATCTCG
CGGAGGGTAGCATGTTGATTGTAACGATGACAGAGCGTTGCTGCCTGTGATCAATTCGGGCACGAACCCA
GTGGACATAAGCCTGTTCGGTTCGTAAGCTGTAATGCAAGTAGCGTATGCGCTCACGCAACTGGTCCAGA
ACCTTGACCGAACGCAGCGGTGGTAACGGCGCAGTGGCGGTTTTCATGGCTTGTTATGACTGTTTTTTTG
GGGTACAGTCTATGCCTCGGGCATCCAAGCAGCAAGCGCGTTACGCCGTGGGTCGATGTTTGATGTTATG
GAGCAGCAACGATGTTACGCAGCAGGGCAGTCGCCCTAAAACAAAGTTAAACATCATGGGGGAAGCGGTG
ATCGCCGAAGTATCGACTCAACTATCAGAGGTAGTTGGCGTCATCGAGCGCCATCTCGAACCGACGTTGC
TGGCCGTACATTTGTACGGCTCCGCAGTGGATGGCGGCCTGAAGCCACACAGTGATATTGATTTGCTGGT
TACGGTGACCGTAAGGCTTGATGAAACAACGCGGCGAGCTTTGATCAACGACCTTTTGGAAACTTCGGCT
TCCCCTGGAGAGAGCGAGATTCTCCGCGCTGTAGAAGTCACCATTGTTGTGCACGACGACATCATTCCGT
GGCGTTATCCAGCTAAGCGCGAACTGCAATTTGGAGAATGGCAGCGCAATGACATTCTTGCAGGTATCTT
CGAGCCAGCCACGATCGACATTGATCTGGCTATCTTGCTGACAAAAGCAAGAGAACATAGCGTTGCCTTG
GTAGGTCCAGCGGCGGAGGAACTCTTTGATCCGGTTCCTGAACAGGATCTATTTGAGGCGCTAAATGAAA
CCTTAACGCTATGGAACTCGCCGCCCGACTGGGCTGGCGATGAGCGAAATGTAGTGCTTACGTTGTCCCG
CATTTGGTACAGCGCAGTAACCGGCAAAATCGCGCCGAAGGATGTCGCTGCCGACTGGGCAATGGAGCGC
CTGCCGGCCCAGTATCAGCCCGTCATACTTGAAGCTAGACAGGCTTATCTTGGACAAGAAGAAGATCGCT
TGGCCTCGCGCGCAGATCAGTTGGAAGAATTTGTCCACTACGTGAAAGGCGAGATCACCAAGGTAGTCGG
CAAATAATGTCTAGCTAGAAATTCGTTCAAGCCGACGCCGCTTCGCGGCGCGGCTTAACTCAAGCGTTAG
ATGCACTAAGCACATAATTGCTCACAGCCAAACTATCAGGTCAAGTCTGCTTTTATTATTTTTAAGCGTG
CATAATAAGCCCTACACAAATTGGGAGATATATCATGCATGACCAAAATCCCTTAACGTGAGTTTTCGTT
CCACTGAGCGTCAGACCCCGTAGAAAAGATCAAAGGATCTTCTTGAGATCCTTTTTTTCTGCGCGTAATC
TGCTGCTTGCAAACAAAAAAACCACCGCTACCAGCGGTGGTTTGTTTGCCGGATCAAGAGCTACCAACTC
TTTTTCCGAAGGTAACTGGCTTCAGCAGAGCGCAGATACCAAATACTGTCCTTCTAGTGTAGCCGTAGTT
AGGCCACCACTTCAAGAACTCTGTAGCACCGCCTACATACCTCGCTCTGCTAATCCTGTTACCAGTGGCT
GCTGCCAGTGGCGATAAGTCGTGTCTTACCGGGTTGGACTCAAGACGATAGTTACCGGATAAGGCGCAGC
GGTCGGGCTGAACGGGGGGTTCGTGCACACAGCCCAGCTTGGAGCGAACGACCTACACCGAACTGAGATA
CCTACAGCGTGAGCTATGAGAAAGCGCCACGCTTCCCGAAGGGAGAAAGGCGGACAGGTATCCGGTAAGC
GGCAGGGTCGGAACAGGAGAGCGCACGAGGGAGCTTCCAGGGGGAAACGCCTGGTATCTTTATAGTCCTG
TCGGGTTTCGCCACCTCTGACTTGAGCGTCGATTTTTGTGATGCTCGTCAGGGGGGCGGAGCCTATGGAA
AAACGCCAGCAACGCGGCCTTTTTACGGTTCCTGGCCTTTTGCTGGCCTTTTGCTCACATGTTCTTTCCT
GCGTTATCCCCTGATTCTGTGGATAACCGTATTACCGCCTTTGAGTGAGCTGATACCGCTCGCCGCAGCC
GAACGACCGAGCGCAGCGAGTCAGTGAGCGAGGAAGCGGAAGAGCGCCTGATGCGGTATTTTCTCCTTAC
GCATCTGTGCGGTATTTCACACCGCATATGGTGCACTCTCAGTACAATCTGCTCTGATGCCGCATAGTTA
AGCCAGTATACACTCCGCTATCGCTACGTGACTGGGTCATGGCTGCGCCCCGACACCCGCCAACACCCGC
TGACGCGCCCTGACGGGCTTGTCTGCTCCCGGCATCCGCTTACAGACAAGCTGTGACCGTCTCCGGGAGC
TGCATGTGTCAGAGGTTTTCACCGTCATCACCGAAACGCGCGAGGCAGGGTGCCTTGATGTGGGCGCCGG
CGGTCGAGTGGCGACGGCGCGGCTTGTCCGCGCCCTGGTAGATTGCCTGGCCGTAGGCCAGCCATTTTTG
AGCGGCCAGCGGCCGCGATAGGCCGACGCGAAGCGGCGGGGCGTAGGGAGCGCAGCGACCGAAGGGTAGG
CGCTTTTTGCAGCTCTTCGGCTGTGCGCTGGCCAGACAGTTATGCACAGGCCAGGCGGGTTTTAAGAGTT
TTAATAAGTTTTAAAGAGTTTTAGGCGGAAAAATCGCCTTTTTTCTCTTTTATATCAGTCACTTACATGT
GTGACCGGTTCCCAATGTACGGCTTTGGGTTCCCAATGTACGGGTTCCGGTTCCCAATGTACGGCTTTGG
GTTCCCAATGTACGTGCTATCCACAGGAAAGAGACCTTTTCGACCTTTTTCCCCTGCTAGGGCAATTTGC
CCTAGCATCTGCTCCGTACATTAGGAACCGGCGGATGCTTCGCCCTCGATCAGGTTGCGGTAGCGCATGA
CTAGGATCGGGCCAGCCTGCCCCGCCTCCTCCTTCAAATCGTACTCCGGCAGGTCATTTGACCCGATCAG
CTTGCGCACGGTGAAACAGAACTTCTTGAACTCTCCGGCGCTGCCACTGCGTTCGTAGATCGTCTTGAAC
AACCATCTGGCTTCTGCCTTGCCTGCGGCGCGGCGTGCCAGGCGGTAGAGAAAACGGCCGATGCCGGGAT
CGATCAAAAAGTAATCGGGGTGAACCGTCAGCACGTCCGGGTTCTTGCCTTCTGTGATCTCGCGGTACAT
CCAATCAGCTAGCTCGATCTCGATGTACTCCGGCCGCCCGGTTTCGCTCTTTACGATCTTGTAGCGGCTA
ATCAAGGCTTCACCCTCGGATACCGTCACCAGGCGGCCGTTCTTGGCCTTCTTCGTACGCTGCATGGCAA
CGTGCGTGGTGTTTAACCGAATGCAGGTTTCTACCAGGTCGTCTTTCTGCTTTCCGCCATCGGCTCGCCG
GCAGAACTTGAGTACGTCCGCAACGTGTGGACGGAACACGCGGCCGGGCTTGTCTCCCTTCCCTTCCCGG
TATCGGTTCATGGATTCGGTTAGATGGGAAACCGCCATCAGTACCAGGTCGTAATCCCACACACTGGCCA
TGCCGGCCGGCCCTGCGGAAACCTCTACGTGCCCGTCTGGAAGCTCGTAGCGGATCACCTCGCCAGCTCG
TCGGTCACGCTTCGACAGACGGAAAACGGCCACGTCCATGATGCTGCGACTATCGCGGGTGCCCACGTCA
TAGAGCATCGGAACGAAAAAATCTGGTTGCTCGTCGCCCTTGGGCGGCTTCCTAATCGACGGCGCACCGG
CTGCCGGCGGTTGCCGGGATTCTTTGCGGATTCGATCAGCGGCCGCTTGCCACGATTCACCGGGGCGTGC
TTCTGCCTCGATGCGTTGCCGCTGGGCGGCCTGCGCGGCCTTCAACTTCTCCACCAGGTCATCACCCAGC
GCCGCGCCGATTTGTACCGGGCCGGATGGTTTGCGACCGCTCACGCCGATTCCTCGGGCTTGGGGGTTCC
AGTGCCATTGCAGGGCCGGCAGACAACCCAGCCGCTTACGCCTGGCCAACCGCCCGTTCCTCCACACATG
GGGCATTCCACGGCGTCGGTGCCTGGTTGTTCTTGATTTTCCATGCCGCCTCCTTTAGCCGCTAAAATTC
ATCTACTCATTTATTCATTTGCTCATTTACTCTGGTAGCTGCGCGATGTATTCAGATAGCAGCTCGGTAA
TGGTCTTGCCTTGGCGTACCGCGTACATCTTCAGCTTGGTGTGATCCTCCGCCGGCAACTGAAAGTTGAC
CCGCTTCATGGCTGGCGTGTCTGCCAGGCTGGCCAACGTTGCAGCCTTGCTGCTGCGTGCGCTCGGACGG
CCGGCACTTAGCGTGTTTGTGCTTTTGCTCATTTTCTCTTTACCTCATTAACTCAAATGAGTTTTGATTT
AATTTCAGCGGCCAGCGCCTGGACCTCGCGGGCAGCGTCGCCCTCGGGTTCTGATTCAAGAACGGTTGTG
CCGGCGGCGGCAGTGCCTGGGTAGCTCACGCGCTGCGTGATACGGGACTCAAGAATGGGCAGCTCGTACC
CGGCCAGCGCCTCGGCAACCTCACCGCCGATGCGCGTGCCTTTGATCGCCCGCGACACGACAAAGGCCGC
TTGTAGCCTTCCATCCGTGACCTCAATGCGCTGCTTAACCAGCTCCACCAGGTCGGCGGTGGCCCATATG
TCGTAAGGGCTTGGCTGCACCGGAATCAGCACGAAGTCGGCTGCCTTGATCGCGGACACAGCCAAGTCCG
CCGCCTGGGGCGCTCCGTCGATCACTACGAAGTCGCGCCGGCCGATGGCCTTCACGTCGCGGTCAATCGT
CGGGCGGTCGATGCCGACAACGGTTAGCGGTTGATCTTCCCGCACGGCCGCCCAATCGCGGGCACTGCCC
TGGGGATCGGAATCGACTAACAGAACATCGGCCCCGGCGAGTTGCAGGGCGCGGGCTAGATGGGTTGCGA
TGGTCGTCTTGCCTGACCCGCCTTTCTGGTTAAGTACAGCGATAACCTTCATGCGTTCCCCTTGCGTATT
TGTTTATTTACTCATCGCATCATATACGCAGCGACCGCATGACGCAAGCTGTTTTACTCAAATACACATC
ACCTTTTTAGACGGCGGCGCTCGGTTTCTTCAGCGGCCAAGCTGGCCGGCCAGGCCGCCAGCTTGGCATC
AGACAAACCGGCCAGGATTTCATGCAGCCGCACGGTTGAGACGTGCGCGGGCGGCTCGAACACGTACCCG
GCCGCGATCATCTCCGCCTCGATCTCTTCGGTAATGAAAAACGGTTCGTCCTGGCCGTCCTGGTGCGGTT
TCATGCTTGTTCCTCTTGGCGTTCATTCTCGGCGGCCGCCAGGGCGTCGGCCTCGGTCAATGCGTCCTCA
CGGAAGGCACCGCGCCGCCTGGCCTCGGTGGGCGTCACTTCCTCGCTGCGCTCAAGTGCGCGGTACAGGG
TCGAGCGATGCACGCCAAGCAGTGCAGCCGCCTCTTTCACGGTGCGGCCTTCCTGGTCGATCAGCTCGCG
GGCGTGCGCGATCTGTGCCGGGGTGAGGGTAGGGCGGGGGCCAAACTTCACGCCTCGGGCCTTGGCGGCC
TCGCGCCCGCTCCGGGTGCGGTCGATGATTAGGGAACGCTCGAACTCGGCAATGCCGGCGAACACGGTCA
ACACCATGCGGCCGGCCGGCGTGGTGGTGTCGGCCCACGGCTCTGCCAGGCTACGCAGGCCCGCGCCGGC
CTCCTGGATGCGCTCGGCAATGTCCAGTAGGTCGCGGGTGCTGCGGGCCAGGCGGTCTAGCCTGGTCACT
GTCACAACGTCGCCAGGGCGTAGGTGGTCAAGCATCCTGGCCAGCTCCGGGCGGTCGCGCCTGGTGCCGG
TGATCTTCTCGGAAAACAGCTTGGTGCAGCCGGCCGCGTGCAGTTCGGCCCGTTGGTTGGTCAAGTCCTG
GTCGTCGGTGCTGACGCGGGCATAGCCCAGCAGGCCAGCGGCGGCGCTCTTGTTCATGGCGTAATGTCTC
CGGTTCTAGTCGCAAGTATTCTACTTTATGCGACTAAAACACGCGACAAGAAAACGCCAGGAAAAGGGCA
GGGCGGCAGCCTGTCGCGTAACTTAGGACTTGTGCGACATGTCGTTTTCAGAAGACGGCTGCACTGAACG
TCAGAAGCCGACTGCACTATAGCAGCGGAGGGGTTGGAT
Features (pLannotate 1.2.2; 30 found; start..end, strand, type, name):
    154..178     -  misc_feature   RB T-DNA repeat: right border repeat from nopaline C58 T-DNA
    246..266     +  protein_bind   attB4: mutant version of attB; core recombination site for the Gateway® BP reaction BP Clonase™
    269..287     +  promoter       SP6 promoter: promoter for bacteriophage SP6 RNA polymerase
    947..1291    +  promoter       CaMV 35S promoter: strong constitutive promoter from cauliflower mosaic virus
   1244..1290    +  promoter       minimal CaMV 35S promoter: minimal 35S promoter from cauliflower mosaic virus
   1323..1348    +  misc_feature   TMV Ω (fragment): translational enhancer from the tobacco mosaic virus 5'-leader sequence (Gallie et al., 1988)
   1393..1413    +  protein_bind   attB1: mutant version of attB; core recombination site for the Gateway® BP reaction BP Clonase™
   1422..1445    +  CDS            FLAG: FLAG® epitope tag, followed by an enterokinase cleavage site
   1461..1487    +  CDS            3xHA (fragment): three tandem HA epitope tags
   1506..1892    +  CDS            MEL1 (fragment): MEL1_ORYSJ - Also known as MEAL1. Experimental evidence at transcript level: Swiss-Prot protein existence level 2. Essential for the progression of premeiotic mitosis and meiosis during sporogenesis. Regulates the cell division of premeiotic germ cells, the proper modification of meiotic chromosomes, and the faithful progression of meiosis, probably via small RNA-mediated gene silencing. May be involved in histone H3 'Lys-9' demethylation in the pericentromeric region. From Oryza sativa subsp. japonica (Rice).
   2018..4336    +  CDS            AGO4 (fragment): AGO4_ARATH - Also known as OCP11. Experimental evidence at protein level: Swiss-Prot protein existence level 1. Together with RDM3, required for transcriptional gene silencing (TGS) by DNA methylation and repressive histone modifications (H3K9me2) of several chromatin loci (PubMed:21738482). Component of the RISC complex that associate with the small interfering RNA (siRNA) pathway involved in direct cytosine methylation at endogenous DNA repeats. Forms a AGO4/NRPE1/siRNA complex in cajal body, facilitating its function in RNA-directed gene silencing of target loci. Required for CpNpG and asym
   4432..5997    +  CDS            AGO6 (fragment): AGO6_ARATH - Experimental evidence at transcript level: Swiss-Prot protein existence level 2. Involved in transcriptional gene silencing (TGS). Component of the RISC complex that associate with the small interfering RNA (siRNA) pathway involved in direct cytosine methylation at endogenous DNA repeats. Required for the accumulation of specific siRNAs derived from transgene and heterochromatin-related endogenous loci. Involved in RNA-directed DNA methylation (RdDM) at specific endogenous loci. Probably not required for the accumulation of siRNAs derived from transgene inverted repeats that induc
   6096..6191    +  CDS            AGO4 (fragment): AGO4_ARATH - Also known as OCP11. Experimental evidence at protein level: Swiss-Prot protein existence level 1. Together with RDM3, required for transcriptional gene silencing (TGS) by DNA methylation and repressive histone modifications (H3K9me2) of several chromatin loci (PubMed:21738482). Component of the RISC complex that associate with the small interfering RNA (siRNA) pathway involved in direct cytosine methylation at endogenous DNA repeats. Forms a AGO4/NRPE1/siRNA complex in cajal body, facilitating its function in RNA-directed gene silencing of target loci. Required for CpNpG and asym
   6530..6703    +  CDS            AGO4A (fragment): AGO4A_ORYSJ - Experimental evidence at transcript level: Swiss-Prot protein existence level 2. Probably involved in the RNA silencing pathway. May bind to short RNAs such as microRNAs (miRNAs) or short interfering RNAs (siRNAs), and represses the translation of mRNAs which are complementary to them (By similarity). From Oryza sativa subsp. japonica (Rice).
   6713..6737    -  protein_bind   attB2: mutant version of attB; recombination site for the Gateway® BP reaction BP Clonase™
   6856..7015    +  polyA_signal   CaMV poly(A) signal (fragment): cauliflower mosaic virus polyadenylation signal
   7124..7303    +  promoter       NOS promoter: nopaline synthase promoter
   7345..7893    +  CDS            bar: PAT_STRHY - Experimental evidence at protein level: Swiss-Prot protein existence level 1. Inactivates phosphinothricin (PPT) by transfer of an acetyl group from acetyl CoA. Can also acetylate demethylphosphinothricin but not PTT or glutamate. This enzyme is an effector of phosphinothricin tripeptide (PTT or bialaphos) resistance. From Streptomyces hygroscopicus. Introduced by genetic manipulation and expressed in glufosinate-tolerant maize by Dekalb Genetics.
   7916..8168    +  terminator     NOS terminator: nopaline synthase terminator and poly(A) signal
   8261..8285    -  misc_feature   LB T-DNA repeat: left border repeat from nopaline C58 T-DNA
   8544..8567    +  promoter       Pc promoter (fragment): intI1 (promoter lies within the coding sequence); class 1 integron promoter
   8743..8799    +  CDS            GmR (fragment): gentamycin acetyltransferase; aacC1; confers resistance to gentamycin
   8810..9597    +  CDS            SmR (fragment): aminoglycoside adenylyltransferase (Murphy, 1985); aadA; confers resistance to spectinomycin and streptomycin
   9843..10431   +  rep_origin     ori: high-copy-number ColE1/pMB1/pBR322/pUC origin of replication
  10617..10757   -  misc_feature   bom: basis of mobility region from pBR322
  10859..10898   -  CDS            rop (fragment): Rop protein, which maintains plasmids at low copy number; rop
  11101..11295   -  rep_origin     pVS1 oriV: origin of replication for the Pseudomonas plasmid pVS1 (Heeb et al., 2000)
  11361..12434   -  CDS            pVS1 RepA: replication protein from the Pseudomonas plasmid pVS1 (Heeb et al., 2000)
  12863..13492   -  CDS            pVS1 StaA: stability protein from the Pseudomonas plasmid pVS1 (Heeb et al., 2000)
  14052..14453   -  CDS            Y4CG_SINFN (fragment): Protein inferred from homology: Swiss-Prot protein existence level 3. From Sinorhizobium fredii (strain NBRC 101917 / NGR234).
