[The description below was written by a language model from this plasmid's Addgene catalogue record and pLannotate feature annotations shown in this document.]
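Description:
p35S-FHA-SpAGO4a_gDNA is a binary T-DNA plant expression vector built on the pB7WG2 backbone, of about 14.6 kb, designed for Agrobacterium-mediated delivery into plants. It carries a ColE1/pBR322-type origin with a bom region for replication in E. coli, and the pVS1 origin with its RepA and StaA functions for replication and stable maintenance in Agrobacterium. Bacterial selection is by spectinomycin through the aadA (SmR) gene. Between the nopaline-type right and left border repeats sit two cassettes: the expression unit for the gene of interest and a plant selection marker in which the NOS promoter drives the bar gene, followed by the NOS terminator, giving resistance to phosphinothricin (Basta).

The payload is the genomic sequence of ARGONAUTE4a from the duckweed Spirodela polyrhiza (accession Sp9509), an insert of roughly 5.2 kb placed under the constitutive CaMV 35S promoter. A fragment of the TMV omega translational enhancer lies upstream, and a CaMV polyadenylation signal lies downstream. The coding region is flanked by attB1 and attB2 sites, although the record lists Golden Gate as the cloning method. It begins with an N-terminal FLAG and HA tag for detection and immunoprecipitation. The automated annotation splits the insert into several discontinuous fragments with homology to rice and Arabidopsis AGO4, AGO6 and MEL1. This fits an intron-containing genomic clone of an AGO4-clade Argonaute rather than multiple genes. The associated publication concerns epigenetic and small RNA control of transposons in Spirodela, so the construct is probably used to express tagged SpAGO4a in planta to study the protein and its bound small RNAs, though the record does not state this directly.
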