Addgene plasmid #216841: p35S-FHA-SpAGO4a_gDNA
Purpose: N-term Flag-HA tagged Spirodela polyrhiza (Sp9509) AGO4a gDNA under regulation of CaMV 35S promoter
Depositing lab: Arturo Marí-Ordóñez. Depositing organization: Gregor Mendel Institute of Molecular Plant Biology. Publication: Atypical epigenetic and small RNA control of degenerated transposons and their fragments in clonally reproducing Spirodela polyrhiza. Dombey R, Buendia-Avila D, Barragan-Borrero V, Diezma-Navas L, Ponce-Mane A, Vargas-Guerrero JM, Elias R, Mari-Ordonez A. Genome Res. 2025 Mar 18;35(3):522-544. doi: 10.1101/gr.279532.124. PubMed 40037843.
Backbone
  Vector backbone: pB7WG2
  Total vector size (bp): 14636
  Vector type: Plant Expression
  Selectable markers: Basta
Growth in bacteria
  Bacterial resistance: Spectinomycin, 50 μg/mL
  Growth temperature: 37°C
  Growth strain: DH5alpha
  Copy number: High Copy
Gene/Insert
  Gene/Insert name: ARGONAUTE4 (alt names: AGO4; Sp9509d001g011250)
  Species: Spirodela polyrhiza
  Insert size (bp): 5210
  Promoter: CaMV 35S
  Tag / fusion protein: Flag-HA (N terminal on insert)
  Cloning method: Golden Gate
  Sequencing primers: 5′ AAAAGCAGGCTTCATGGAT; 3′ CTCACACATTATTCTGGAGA
Terms and licenses: Academic/Nonprofit Terms; Industry Terms: Not Available to Industry
Depositor comments: Please visit https://doi.org/10.1101/2024.04.03.587901 for bioRxiv preprint.
How to cite: p35S-FHA-SpAGO4a_gDNA was a gift from Arturo Marí-Ordóñez (Addgene plasmid # 216841 ; http://n2t.net/addgene:216841 ; RRID:Addgene_216841)
